Addgene plasmid #126582: pMGS7 (AAVS1sgRNA)
Purpose: A CRISPR/Cas9 construct to target the AAVS1 locus in humans
Depositing lab: Michael Guertin. Depositing organization: University of Virginia. Publication: An improved auxin-inducible degron system preserves native protein levels and enables rapid and specific protein depletion. Sathyan KM, McKenna BD, Anderson WD, Duarte FM, Core L, Guertin MJ. Genes Dev. 2019 Oct 1;33(19-20):1441-1455. doi: 10.1101/gad.328237.119. Epub 2019 Aug 29. PubMed 31467088.
Backbone
  Vector backbone: pSpCas9(BB)-2A-GFP (PX458)
  Backbone manufacturer: Feng Zhang (Addgene plasmid # 48138
  Vector type: Mammalian Expression
Growth in bacteria
  Bacterial resistance: Ampicillin, 100 μg/mL
  Growth temperature: 37°C
  Growth strain: DH5alpha
  Copy number: Unknown
Gene/Insert
  Gene/Insert name: AAVS1 sgRNA
  gRNA/shRNA sequence: GGGGCCACTAGGGACAGGAT
  Species: H. sapiens (human)
  Insert size (bp): 20
  Cloning method: Restriction Enzyme; 5′ cloning site Bbs1 (unknown if destroyed); 3′ cloning site Bbs1 (unknown if destroyed)
Terms and licenses: Academic/Nonprofit Terms; Industry Terms: Not Available to Industry
Depositor comments: Please visit https://www.biorxiv.org/content/10.1101/585927v2 for bioRxiv preprint.
How to cite: pMGS7 (AAVS1sgRNA) was a gift from Michael Guertin (Addgene plasmid # 126582 ; http://n2t.net/addgene:126582 ; RRID:Addgene_126582)
