[The description below was written by a language model from this plasmid's Addgene catalogue record and pLannotate feature annotations shown in this document.]
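Description:
pMGS7 (AAVS1sgRNA) is an all-in-one mammalian CRISPR/Cas9 expression plasmid built on the pSpCas9(BB)-2A-GFP (PX458) backbone and carrying a 20-nt guide directed against the human AAVS1 locus. The full sequence record is about 9.3 kb. It is propagated in E. coli through a high-copy ColE1/pUC-type origin and selected with ampicillin via the β-lactamase (AmpR) gene and its own promoter. An f1 phage origin is also present. The short bom and rop matches in the annotation are fragments.

Two expression units provide the editing machinery. A human U6 RNA polymerase III promoter drives the sgRNA. The AAVS1 spacer, cloned through the BbsI sites, sits in the unannotated gap between the promoter and the S. pyogenes gRNA scaffold, and a second, partial scaffold match lies just downstream. The second unit uses a CMV enhancer, chicken β-actin promoter and hybrid intron to express S. pyogenes Cas9. The annotation tool splits Cas9 into contiguous N- and C-terminal portions, but together they form a single continuous coding region, followed by a nucleoplasmin NLS. EGFP lies downstream and, as the backbone name indicates, is linked to Cas9 through a 2A peptide, although that element is not itself annotated. A bGH polyadenylation signal terminates the transcript. EGFP fluorescence therefore marks transfected, Cas9-expressing cells and can be used to enrich them. A single AAV2 ITR is annotated after the poly(A) signal; with only one ITR listed, the record does not indicate an AAV packaging role.

The stated purpose is to target AAVS1 in human cells. The associated publication concerns an improved auxin-inducible degron system, but the record does not specify what, if anything, is integrated at the cut site.
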