Features (pLannotate 1.2.2; 19 found; start..end, strand, type, name):
      1..241     +  promoter       U6 promoter: RNA polymerase III promoter for human U6 snRNA
    270..345     +  misc_RNA       gRNA scaffold: guide RNA scaffold for the Streptococcus pyogenes CRISPR/Cas9 system
    352..395     +  misc_RNA       gRNA scaffold (fragment): guide RNA scaffold for the Streptococcus pyogenes CRISPR/Cas9 system
    442..727     +  enhancer       CMV enhancer: human cytomegalovirus immediate early enhancer; contains an 18-bp deletion relative to the standard CMV enhancer
    729..1006    +  promoter       chicken β-actin promoter: No description available
   1007..1234    +  intron         hybrid intron: hybrid between chicken β-actin (CBA) and minute virus of mice (MMV) introns (Gray et al., 2011)
   1372..2973    +  CDS            Cas9(N): N-terminal portion of Streptococcus pyogenes Cas9 (Zetsche et al., 2015)
   2974..5472    +  CDS            Cas9(C): C-terminal portion of Streptococcus pyogenes Cas9 (Zetsche et al., 2015)
   5473..5520    +  CDS            nucleoplasmin NLS: bipartite nuclear localization signal from nucleoplasmin
   5590..6303    +  CDS            EGFP: EGFP is a basic (constitutively fluorescent) green fluorescent protein published in 1996, derived from Aequorea victoria. It is reported to be a rapidly-maturing weak dimer with moderate acid sensitivity.
   6337..6448    +  polyA_signal   bGH poly(A) signal: bovine growth hormone polyadenylation signal
   6553..6693    +  repeat_region  AAV2 ITR: inverted terminal repeat of adeno-associated virus serotype 2 inverted
   6698..6749    -  misc_feature   bom (fragment): basis of mobility region from pBR322
   6768..7223    +  rep_origin     f1 ori (sequence partly withheld): f1 bacteriophage origin of replication; arrow indicates direction of (+) strand synthesis
   7224..7273    -  misc_feature   bom (fragment): basis of mobility region from pBR322
   7375..7410    -  CDS            rop (fragment): Rop protein, which maintains plasmids at low copy number; rop
   7505..7609    +  promoter       AmpR promoter: bla
   7610..8470    +  CDS            AmpR: β-lactamase; bla; confers resistance to ampicillin, carbenicillin, and related antibiotics
   8641..9229    +  rep_origin     ori: high-copy-number ColE1/pMB1/pBR322/pUC origin of replication
>Addgene plasmid #126582 | pMGS7 (AAVS1sgRNA) | addgene full sequence | sequence record 246483 | Addgene NGS Result
GAGGGCCTATTTCCCATGATTCCTTCATATTTGCATATACGATACAAGGCTGTTAGAGAGATAATTGGAA
TTAATTTGACTGTAAACACAAAGATATTAGTACAAAATACGTGACGTAGAAAGTAATAATTTCTTGGGTA
GTTTGCAGTTTTAAAATTATGTTTTAAAATGGACTATCATATGCTTACCGTAACTTGAAAGTATTTCGAT
TTCTTGGCTTTATATATCTTGTGGAAAGGACGAAACACCGGGGCCACTAGGGACAGGATGTTTTAGAGCT
AGAAATAGCAAGTTAAAATAAGGCTAGTCCGTTATCAACTTGAAAAAGTGGCACCGAGTCGGTGCTTTTT
TGTTTTAGAGCTAGAAATAGCAAGTTAAAATAAGGCTAGTCCGTTTTTAGCGCGTGCGCCAATTCTGCAG
ACAAATGGCTCTAGAGGTACCCGTTACATAACTTACGGTAAATGGCCCGCCTGGCTGACCGCCCAACGAC
CCCCGCCCATTGACGTCAATAGTAACGCCAATAGGGACTTTCCATTGACGTCAATGGGTGGAGTATTTAC
GGTAAACTGCCCACTTGGCAGTACATCAAGTGTATCATATGCCAAGTACGCCCCCTATTGACGTCAATGA
CGGTAAATGGCCCGCCTGGCATTGTGCCCAGTACATGACCTTATGGGACTTTCCTACTTGGCAGTACATC
TACGTATTAGTCATCGCTATTACCATGGTCGAGGTGAGCCCCACGTTCTGCTTCACTCTCCCCATCTCCC
CCCCCTCCCCACCCCCAATTTTGTATTTATTTATTTTTTAATTATTTTGTGCAGCGATGGGGGCGGGGGG
GGGGGGGGGGCGCGCGCCGGGGGGGGGGGGGGGGGGGGGGGGGGGGGGGGGGGGGGGGGGGGGGGGTGCG
GCGGCAGCCAATCAGAGCGGCGCGCTCCGAAAGTTTCCTTTTATGGCGAGGCGGCGGCGGCGGCGGCCCT
ATAAAAAGCGAAGCGCGCGGCGGGCGGGAGTCGCTGCGCGCTGCCTTCGCCCCGTGCCCCGCTCCGCCGC
CGCCTCGCGCCGCCCGCCCCGGCTCTGACTGACCGCGTTACTCCCACAGGTGAGCGGGCGGGACGGCCCT
TCTCCTCCGGGCTGTAATTAGCTGAGCAAGAGGTAAGGGTTTAAGGGATGGTTGGTTGGTGGGGTATTAA
TGTTTAATTACCTGGAGCACCTGCCTGAAATCACTTTTTTTCAGGTTGGACCGGTGCCACCATGGACTAT
AAGGACCACGACGGAGACTACAAGGATCATGATATTGATTACAAAGACGATGACGATAAGATGGCCCCAA
AGAAGAAGCGGAAGGTCGGTATCCACGGAGTCCCAGCAGCCGACAAGAAGTACAGCATCGGCCTGGACAT
CGGCACCAACTCTGTGGGCTGGGCCGTGATCACCGACGAGTACAAGGTGCCCAGCAAGAAATTCAAGGTG
CTGGGCAACACCGACCGGCACAGCATCAAGAAGAACCTGATCGGAGCCCTGCTGTTCGACAGCGGCGAAA
CAGCCGAGGCCACCCGGCTGAAGAGAACCGCCAGAAGAAGATACACCAGACGGAAGAACCGGATCTGCTA
TCTGCAAGAGATCTTCAGCAACGAGATGGCCAAGGTGGACGACAGCTTCTTCCACAGACTGGAAGAGTCC
TTCCTGGTGGAAGAGGATAAGAAGCACGAGCGGCACCCCATCTTCGGCAACATCGTGGACGAGGTGGCCT
ACCACGAGAAGTACCCCACCATCTACCACCTGAGAAAGAAACTGGTGGACAGCACCGACAAGGCCGACCT
GCGGCTGATCTATCTGGCCCTGGCCCACATGATCAAGTTCCGGGGCCACTTCCTGATCGAGGGCGACCTG
AACCCCGACAACAGCGACGTGGACAAGCTGTTCATCCAGCTGGTGCAGACCTACAACCAGCTGTTCGAGG
AAAACCCCATCAACGCCAGCGGCGTGGACGCCAAGGCCATCCTGTCTGCCAGACTGAGCAAGAGCAGACG
GCTGGAAAATCTGATCGCCCAGCTGCCCGGCGAGAAGAAGAATGGCCTGTTCGGAAACCTGATTGCCCTG
AGCCTGGGCCTGACCCCCAACTTCAAGAGCAACTTCGACCTGGCCGAGGATGCCAAACTGCAGCTGAGCA
AGGACACCTACGACGACGACCTGGACAACCTGCTGGCCCAGATCGGCGACCAGTACGCCGACCTGTTTCT
GGCCGCCAAGAACCTGTCCGACGCCATCCTGCTGAGCGACATCCTGAGAGTGAACACCGAGATCACCAAG
GCCCCCCTGAGCGCCTCTATGATCAAGAGATACGACGAGCACCACCAGGACCTGACCCTGCTGAAAGCTC
TCGTGCGGCAGCAGCTGCCTGAGAAGTACAAAGAGATTTTCTTCGACCAGAGCAAGAACGGCTACGCCGG
CTACATTGACGGCGGAGCCAGCCAGGAAGAGTTCTACAAGTTCATCAAGCCCATCCTGGAAAAGATGGAC
GGCACCGAGGAACTGCTCGTGAAGCTGAACAGAGAGGACCTGCTGCGGAAGCAGCGGACCTTCGACAACG
GCAGCATCCCCCACCAGATCCACCTGGGAGAGCTGCACGCCATTCTGCGGCGGCAGGAAGATTTTTACCC
ATTCCTGAAGGACAACCGGGAAAAGATCGAGAAGATCCTGACCTTCCGCATCCCCTACTACGTGGGCCCT
CTGGCCAGGGGAAACAGCAGATTCGCCTGGATGACCAGAAAGAGCGAGGAAACCATCACCCCCTGGAACT
TCGAGGAAGTGGTGGACAAGGGCGCTTCCGCCCAGAGCTTCATCGAGCGGATGACCAACTTCGATAAGAA
CCTGCCCAACGAGAAGGTGCTGCCCAAGCACAGCCTGCTGTACGAGTACTTCACCGTGTATAACGAGCTG
ACCAAAGTGAAATACGTGACCGAGGGAATGAGAAAGCCCGCCTTCCTGAGCGGCGAGCAGAAAAAGGCCA
TCGTGGACCTGCTGTTCAAGACCAACCGGAAAGTGACCGTGAAGCAGCTGAAAGAGGACTACTTCAAGAA
AATCGAGTGCTTCGACTCCGTGGAAATCTCCGGCGTGGAAGATCGGTTCAACGCCTCCCTGGGCACATAC
CACGATCTGCTGAAAATTATCAAGGACAAGGACTTCCTGGACAATGAGGAAAACGAGGACATTCTGGAAG
ATATCGTGCTGACCCTGACACTGTTTGAGGACAGAGAGATGATCGAGGAACGGCTGAAAACCTATGCCCA
CCTGTTCGACGACAAAGTGATGAAGCAGCTGAAGCGGCGGAGATACACCGGCTGGGGCAGGCTGAGCCGG
AAGCTGATCAACGGCATCCGGGACAAGCAGTCCGGCAAGACAATCCTGGATTTCCTGAAGTCCGACGGCT
TCGCCAACAGAAACTTCATGCAGCTGATCCACGACGACAGCCTGACCTTTAAAGAGGACATCCAGAAAGC
CCAGGTGTCCGGCCAGGGCGATAGCCTGCACGAGCACATTGCCAATCTGGCCGGCAGCCCCGCCATTAAG
AAGGGCATCCTGCAGACAGTGAAGGTGGTGGACGAGCTCGTGAAAGTGATGGGCCGGCACAAGCCCGAGA
ACATCGTGATCGAAATGGCCAGAGAGAACCAGACCACCCAGAAGGGACAGAAGAACAGCCGCGAGAGAAT
GAAGCGGATCGAAGAGGGCATCAAAGAGCTGGGCAGCCAGATCCTGAAAGAACACCCCGTGGAAAACACC
CAGCTGCAGAACGAGAAGCTGTACCTGTACTACCTGCAGAATGGGCGGGATATGTACGTGGACCAGGAAC
TGGACATCAACCGGCTGTCCGACTACGATGTGGACCATATCGTGCCTCAGAGCTTTCTGAAGGACGACTC
CATCGACAACAAGGTGCTGACCAGAAGCGACAAGAACCGGGGCAAGAGCGACAACGTGCCCTCCGAAGAG
GTCGTGAAGAAGATGAAGAACTACTGGCGGCAGCTGCTGAACGCCAAGCTGATTACCCAGAGAAAGTTCG
ACAATCTGACCAAGGCCGAGAGAGGCGGCCTGAGCGAACTGGATAAGGCCGGCTTCATCAAGAGACAGCT
GGTGGAAACCCGGCAGATCACAAAGCACGTGGCACAGATCCTGGACTCCCGGATGAACACTAAGTACGAC
GAGAATGACAAGCTGATCCGGGAAGTGAAAGTGATCACCCTGAAGTCCAAGCTGGTGTCCGATTTCCGGA
AGGATTTCCAGTTTTACAAAGTGCGCGAGATCAACAACTACCACCACGCCCACGACGCCTACCTGAACGC
CGTCGTGGGAACCGCCCTGATCAAAAAGTACCCTAAGCTGGAAAGCGAGTTCGTGTACGGCGACTACAAG
GTGTACGACGTGCGGAAGATGATCGCCAAGAGCGAGCAGGAAATCGGCAAGGCTACCGCCAAGTACTTCT
TCTACAGCAACATCATGAACTTTTTCAAGACCGAGATTACCCTGGCCAACGGCGAGATCCGGAAGCGGCC
TCTGATCGAGACAAACGGCGAAACCGGGGAGATCGTGTGGGATAAGGGCCGGGATTTTGCCACCGTGCGG
AAAGTGCTGAGCATGCCCCAAGTGAATATCGTGAAAAAGACCGAGGTGCAGACAGGCGGCTTCAGCAAAG
AGTCTATCCTGCCCAAGAGGAACAGCGATAAGCTGATCGCCAGAAAGAAGGACTGGGACCCTAAGAAGTA
CGGCGGCTTCGACAGCCCCACCGTGGCCTATTCTGTGCTGGTGGTGGCCAAAGTGGAAAAGGGCAAGTCC
AAGAAACTGAAGAGTGTGAAAGAGCTGCTGGGGATCACCATCATGGAAAGAAGCAGCTTCGAGAAGAATC
CCATCGACTTTCTGGAAGCCAAGGGCTACAAAGAAGTGAAAAAGGACCTGATCATCAAGCTGCCTAAGTA
CTCCCTGTTCGAGCTGGAAAACGGCCGGAAGAGAATGCTGGCCTCTGCCGGCGAACTGCAGAAGGGAAAC
GAACTGGCCCTGCCCTCCAAATATGTGAACTTCCTGTACCTGGCCAGCCACTATGAGAAGCTGAAGGGCT
CCCCCGAGGATAATGAGCAGAAACAGCTGTTTGTGGAACAGCACAAGCACTACCTGGACGAGATCATCGA
GCAGATCAGCGAGTTCTCCAAGAGAGTGATCCTGGCCGACGCTAATCTGGACAAAGTGCTGTCCGCCTAC
AACAAGCACCGGGATAAGCCCATCAGAGAGCAGGCCGAGAATATCATCCACCTGTTTACCCTGACCAATC
TGGGAGCCCCTGCCGCCTTCAAGTACTTTGACACCACCATCGACCGGAAGAGGTACACCAGCACCAAAGA
GGTGCTGGACGCCACCCTGATCCACCAGAGCATCACCGGCCTGTACGAGACACGGATCGACCTGTCTCAG
CTGGGAGGCGACAAAAGGCCGGCGGCCACGAAAAAGGCCGGCCAGGCAAAAAAGAAAAAGGAATTCGGCA
GTGGAGAGGGCAGAGGAAGTCTGCTAACATGCGGTGACGTCGAGGAGAATCCTGGCCCAGTGAGCAAGGG
CGAGGAGCTGTTCACCGGGGTGGTGCCCATCCTGGTCGAGCTGGACGGCGACGTAAACGGCCACAAGTTC
AGCGTGTCCGGCGAGGGCGAGGGCGATGCCACCTACGGCAAGCTGACCCTGAAGTTCATCTGCACCACCG
GCAAGCTGCCCGTGCCCTGGCCCACCCTCGTGACCACCCTGACCTACGGCGTGCAGTGCTTCAGCCGCTA
CCCCGACCACATGAAGCAGCACGACTTCTTCAAGTCCGCCATGCCCGAAGGCTACGTCCAGGAGCGCACC
ATCTTCTTCAAGGACGACGGCAACTACAAGACCCGCGCCGAGGTGAAGTTCGAGGGCGACACCCTGGTGA
ACCGCATCGAGCTGAAGGGCATCGACTTCAAGGAGGACGGCAACATCCTGGGGCACAAGCTGGAGTACAA
CTACAACAGCCACAACGTCTATATCATGGCCGACAAGCAGAAGAACGGCATCAAGGTGAACTTCAAGATC
CGCCACAACATCGAGGACGGCAGCGTGCAGCTCGCCGACCACTACCAGCAGAACACCCCCATCGGCGACG
GCCCCGTGCTGCTGCCCGACAACCACTACCTGAGCACCCAGTCCGCCCTGAGCAAAGACCCCAACGAGAA
GCGCGATCACATGGTCCTGCTGGAGTTCGTGACCGCCGCCGGGATCACTCTCGGCATGGACGAGCTGTAC
AAGGAATTCTAACTAGAGCTCGCTGATCAGCCTCGACTGTGCCTTCTAGTTGCCAGCCATCTGTTGTTTG
CCCCTCCCCCGTGCCTTCCTTGACCCTGGAAGGTGCCACTCCCACTGTCCTTTCCTAATAAAATGAGGAA
ATTGCATCGCATTGTCTGAGTAGGTGTCATTCTATTCTGGGGGGTGGGGTGGGGCAGGACAGCAAGGGGG
AGGATTGGGAAGAGAATAGCAGGCATGCTGGGGAGCGGCCGCAGGAACCCCTAGTGATGGAGTTGGCCAC
TCCCTCTCTGCGCGCTCGCTCGCTCACTGAGGCCGGGCGACCAAAGGTCGCCCGACGCCCGGGCTTTGCC
CGGGCGGCCTCAGTGAGCGAGCGAGCGCGCAGCTGCCTGCAGGGGCGCCTGATGCGGTATTTTCTCCTTA
CGCATCTGTGCGGTATTTCACACCGCATA
[95 nt withheld, positions 6750-6844]
T
[46 nt withheld, positions 6846-6891]
C
[141 nt withheld, positions 6893-7033]
CCTTTGACGTTGGAGTCCACGTTCTTT
[37 nt withheld, positions 7061-7097]
ACTCTATCTCGGGCTATTCTTTTGATTTATAAGGGATTTTGCCGATTTCGGTCTATTGGTTAAAAAATGA
GCTGATTTAACAAAAATTTAACGCGAATTTTAACAAAATATTAACGTTTACAATTTTATGGTGCACTCTC
AGTACAATCTGCTCTGATGCCGCATAGTTAAGCCAGCCCCGACACCCGCCAACACCCGCTGACGCGCCCT
GACGGGCTTGTCTGCTCCCGGCATCCGCTTACAGACAAGCTGTGACCGTCTCCGGGAGCTGCATGTGTCA
GAGGTTTTCACCGTCATCACCGAAACGCGCGAGACGAAAGGGCCTCGTGATACGCCTATTTTTATAGGTT
AATGTCATGATAATAATGGTTTCTTAGACGTCAGGTGGCACTTTTCGGGGAAATGTGCGCGGAACCCCTA
TTTGTTTATTTTTCTAAATACATTCAAATATGTATCCGCTCATGAGACAATAACCCTGATAAATGCTTCA
ATAATATTGAAAAAGGAAGAGTATGAGTATTCAACATTTCCGTGTCGCCCTTATTCCCTTTTTTGCGGCA
TTTTGCCTTCCTGTTTTTGCTCACCCAGAAACGCTGGTGAAAGTAAAAGATGCTGAAGATCAGTTGGGTG
CACGAGTGGGTTACATCGAACTGGATCTCAACAGCGGTAAGATCCTTGAGAGTTTTCGCCCCGAAGAACG
TTTTCCAATGATGAGCACTTTTAAAGTTCTGCTATGTGGCGCGGTATTATCCCGTATTGACGCCGGGCAA
GAGCAACTCGGTCGCCGCATACACTATTCTCAGAATGACTTGGTTGAGTACTCACCAGTCACAGAAAAGC
ATCTTACGGATGGCATGACAGTAAGAGAATTATGCAGTGCTGCCATAACCATGAGTGATAACACTGCGGC
CAACTTACTTCTGACAACGATCGGAGGACCGAAGGAGCTAACCGCTTTTTTGCACAACATGGGGGATCAT
GTAACTCGCCTTGATCGTTGGGAACCGGAGCTGAATGAAGCCATACCAAACGACGAGCGTGACACCACGA
TGCCTGTAGCAATGGCAACAACGTTGCGCAAACTATTAACTGGCGAACTACTTACTCTAGCTTCCCGGCA
ACAATTAATAGACTGGATGGAGGCGGATAAAGTTGCAGGACCACTTCTGCGCTCGGCCCTTCCGGCTGGC
TGGTTTATTGCTGATAAATCTGGAGCCGGTGAGCGTGGAAGCCGCGGTATCATTGCAGCACTGGGGCCAG
ATGGTAAGCCCTCCCGTATCGTAGTTATCTACACGACGGGGAGTCAGGCAACTATGGATGAACGAAATAG
ACAGATCGCTGAGATAGGTGCCTCACTGATTAAGCATTGGTAACTGTCAGACCAAGTTTACTCATATATA
CTTTAGATTGATTTAAAACTTCATTTTTAATTTAAAAGGATCTAGGTGAAGATCCTTTTTGATAATCTCA
TGACCAAAATCCCTTAACGTGAGTTTTCGTTCCACTGAGCGTCAGACCCCGTAGAAAAGATCAAAGGATC
TTCTTGAGATCCTTTTTTTCTGCGCGTAATCTGCTGCTTGCAAACAAAAAAACCACCGCTACCAGCGGTG
GTTTGTTTGCCGGATCAAGAGCTACCAACTCTTTTTCCGAAGGTAACTGGCTTCAGCAGAGCGCAGATAC
CAAATACTGTTCTTCTAGTGTAGCCGTAGTTAGGCCACCACTTCAAGAACTCTGTAGCACCGCCTACATA
CCTCGCTCTGCTAATCCTGTTACCAGTGGCTGCTGCCAGTGGCGATAAGTCGTGTCTTACCGGGTTGGAC
TCAAGACGATAGTTACCGGATAAGGCGCAGCGGTCGGGCTGAACGGGGGGTTCGTGCACACAGCCCAGCT
TGGAGCGAACGACCTACACCGAACTGAGATACCTACAGCGTGAGCTATGAGAAAGCGCCACGCTTCCCGA
AGGGAGAAAGGCGGACAGGTATCCGGTAAGCGGCAGGGTCGGAACAGGAGAGCGCACGAGGGAGCTTCCA
GGGGGAAACGCCTGGTATCTTTATAGTCCTGTCGGGTTTCGCCACCTCTGACTTGAGCGTCGATTTTTGT
GATGCTCGTCAGGGGGGCGGAGCCTATGGAAAAACGCCAGCAACGCGGCCTTTTTACGGTTCCTGGCCTT
TTGCTGGCCTTTTGCTCACATGT
